Addgene plasmid #60330: Gal4pBS3-Pleum
Purpose: Contains a promoter of a gal binding site coupled with a core promoter derived from native Leucine promoter.
Depositing lab: Hal Alper. Depositing organization: University of Texas at Austin. Publication: Controlling promoter strength and regulation in Saccharomyces cerevisiae using synthetic hybrid promoters. Blazeck J, Garg R, Reed B, Alper HS. Biotechnol Bioeng. 2012 Nov;109(11):2884-95. doi: 10.1002/bit.24552. Epub 2012 May 17. PubMed 22565375.
Backbone
  Vector backbone: p416
  Backbone size w/o insert (bp): 6000
  Vector type: Yeast Expression, Synthetic Biology ; Yeast synthetic hybrid promoter construct
Growth in bacteria
  Bacterial resistance: Ampicillin, 100 μg/mL
  Growth temperature: 37°C
  Growth strain: DH10B
  Copy number: High Copy
Gene/Insert
  Gene/Insert name: promoter
  Species: S. cerevisiae (budding yeast)
  Insert size (bp): 6000
  Cloning method: Restriction Enzyme; 5′ cloning site hindiii (not destroyed); 3′ cloning site xbai (not destroyed)
  Sequencing primers: 5′ agt; 3′ agt
Terms and licenses: Academic/Nonprofit Terms; Industry Terms: Not Available to Industry
How to cite: Gal4pBS3-Pleum was a gift from Hal Alper (Addgene plasmid # 60330 ; http://n2t.net/addgene:60330 ; RRID:Addgene_60330)
