[The description below was written by a language model from this plasmid's Addgene catalogue record and pLannotate feature annotations shown in this document.]
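Description:
Gal4pBS3-Pleum is a yeast–E. coli shuttle plasmid built on the p416 backbone, a low-copy centromeric vector for Saccharomyces cerevisiae. In bacteria it is maintained through a high-copy ColE1/pUC-type origin and selected with ampicillin via the β-lactamase gene. In yeast it replicates and segregates through a CEN6/ARS element and is selected by uracil prototrophy from the URA3 marker under its own promoter, which also permits counterselection with 5-fluoroorotic acid. The backbone retains pBluescript-derived remnants, including an f1 origin, T3 and T7 promoters, lac promoter/operator elements and a lacZα fragment.

The payload is a synthetic hybrid promoter for S. cerevisiae in which a Gal4p binding site serves as an upstream regulatory element joined to a minimal core promoter derived from the native LEU2 (leucine biosynthesis) promoter. The feature table identifies a short LEU2 promoter fragment placed directly upstream of a yeast-enhanced GFP coding sequence, which is followed by the CYC1 terminator. The Gal4p binding site itself is not annotated but presumably lies in the short region upstream of the core fragment. This arrangement makes yeGFP fluorescence a readout of the hybrid promoter's strength and galactose-linked regulation. The promoter was cloned between HindIII and XbaI sites, both retained, so it can be exchanged or excised.

The catalogue lists an insert size equal to the roughly 6 kb backbone, which matches the whole plasmid length rather than the promoter element. The construct belongs to a study of tuning promoter strength and regulation in yeast with modular hybrid promoters, and is suited to promoter characterisation and synthetic biology work.
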