Features (pLannotate 1.2.2; 21 found; start..end, strand, type, name):
     63..187     +  promoter       LEU2 promoter (fragment): S. cerevisiae LEU2
    197..913     +  CDS            yeGFP: yeast-enhanced green fluorescent protein codons optimized for translation in S. cerevisiae and C. albicans
    914..934     +  misc_feature   MCS (fragment): pBluescript multiple cloning site
    935..1169    +  terminator     CYC1 terminator (fragment): S. cerevisiae CYC1; transcription terminator for CYC1
   1184..1202    -  promoter       T7 promoter: promoter for bacteriophage T7 RNA polymerase
   1210..1365    +  CDS            lacZα (fragment): LacZα fragment of β-galactosidase; lacZ fragment
   1373..1828    +  rep_origin     f1 ori (sequence partly withheld): f1 bacteriophage origin of replication; arrow indicates direction of (+) strand synthesis
   1829..1880    -  misc_feature   bom (fragment): basis of mobility region from pBR322
   1959..2762    -  CDS            URA3: orotidine-5'-phosphate decarboxylase, required for uracil biosynthesis; S. cerevisiae URA3; yeast auxotrophic marker, counterselectable with 5-fluoroorotic acid (5-FOA)
   2763..2978    -  promoter       URA3 promoter: S. cerevisiae URA3
   2993..3042    -  misc_feature   bom (fragment): basis of mobility region from pBR322
   3144..3178    -  CDS            rop (fragment): Rop protein, which maintains plasmids at low copy number; rop
   3249..3752    -  misc_feature   CEN/ARS: S. cerevisiae CEN6 centromere fused to an autonomously replicating sequence
   3789..3893    +  promoter       AmpR promoter: bla
   3894..4754    +  CDS            AmpR: β-lactamase; bla; confers resistance to ampicillin, carbenicillin, and related antibiotics
   4925..5513    +  rep_origin     ori: high-copy-number ColE1/pMB1/pBR322/pUC origin of replication
   5696..5788    +  CDS            lacI (fragment): lac repressor; lacI; The lac repressor binds to the lac operator to inhibit transcription in E. coli. This inhibition can be relieved by adding lactose or isopropyl-β-D-thiogalactopyranoside (IPTG).
   5801..5822    +  protein_bind   CAP binding site: CAP binding activates transcription in the presence of cAMP. E. coli catabolite activator protein
   5837..5867    +  promoter       lac promoter: promoter for the E. coli lac operon
   5875..5891    +  protein_bind   lac operator: The lac repressor binds to the lac operator to inhibit transcription in E. coli. This inhibition can be relieved by adding lactose or isopropyl-β-D-thiogalactopyranoside (IPTG). lac repressor encoded by lacI
   5936..5954    +  promoter       T3 promoter: promoter for bacteriophage T3 RNA polymerase
>Addgene plasmid #60330 | Gal4pBS3-Pleum | depositor full sequence | sequence record 96605 | Gal4pBS3-Pleum sequence 5972 bps
CGGGATCCTTGGCGCGCCCCTTAATTAACGGAAGCTTCGGGCGACAGCCCTCCGGTTTAAACCAATATTA
TTTAAGGACCTATTGTTTTTTCCAATAGGTGGTTAGCAATCGTCTTACTTTCTAACTTTTCTTACCTTTT
ACATTTCAGCAATATATATATATATATTTCAAGGATATACCATTCTATCTAGAAAAATGTCTAAAGGTGA
AGAATTATTCACTGGTGTTGTCCCAATTTTGGTTGAATTAGATGGTGATGTTAATGGTCACAAATTTTCT
GTCTCCGGTGAAGGTGAAGGTGATGCTACTTACGGTAAATTGACCTTAAAATTTATTTGTACTACTGGTA
AATTGCCAGTTCCATGGCCAACCTTAGTCACTACTTTAGGTTATGGTTTGATGTGTTTTGCTAGATACCC
AGATCATATGAAACAACATGACTTTTTCAAGTCTGCCATGCCAGAAGGTTATGTTCAAGAAAGAACTATT
TTTTTCAAAGATGACGGTAACTACAAGACCAGAGCTGAAGTCAAGTTTGAAGGTGATACCTTAGTTAATA
GAATCGAATTAAAAGGTATTGATTTTAAAGAAGATGGTAACATTTTAGGTCACAAATTGGAATACAACTA
TAACTCTCACAATGTTTACATCATGGCTGACAAACAAAAGAATGGTATCAAAGTTAACTTCAAAATTAGA
CACAACATTGAAGATGGTTCTGTTCAATTAGCTGACCATTATCAACAAAATACTCCAATTGGTGATGGTC
CAGTCTTGTTACCAGACAACCATTACTTATCCTATCAATCTGCCTTATCCAAAGATCCAAACGAAAAGAG
AGACCACATGGTCTTGTTAGAATTTGTTACTGCTGCTGGTATTACCCATGGTATGGATGAATTGTACAAA
TAAATCGATACCGTCGACCTCGAGTCATGTAATTAGTTATGTCACGCTTACATTCACGCCCTCCTCCCAC
ATCCGCTCTAACCGAAAAGGAAGGAGTTAGACAACCTGAAGTCTAGGTCCCTATTTATTTTTTTTAATAG
TTATGTTAGTATTAAGAACGTTATTTATATTTCAAATTTTTCTTTTTTTTCTGTACAAACGCGTGTACGC
ATGTAACATTATACTGAAAACCTTGCTTGAGAAGGTTTTGGGACGCTCGGGTACCCAATTCGCCCTATAG
TGAGTCGTATTACGCGCGCTCACTGGCCGTCGTTTTACAACGTCGTGACTGGGAAAACCCTGGCGTTACC
CAACTTAATCGCCTTGCAGCACATCCCCCTTTCGCCAGCTGGCGTAATAGCGAAGAGGCCCGCACCGATC
GCCCTTCCCAACAGTTGCGCAGCCTGAATGGCGAATGGCGCG
[124 nt withheld, positions 1373-1496]
C
[91 nt withheld, positions 1498-1588]
A
[49 nt withheld, positions 1590-1638]
CCTTTGACGTTGGAGTCCACGTTCTTT
[37 nt withheld, positions 1666-1702]
ACCCTATCTCGGTCTATTCTTTTGATTTATAAGGGATTTTGCCGATTTCGGCCTATTGGTTAAAAAATGA
GCTGATTTAACAAAAATTTAACGCGAATTTTAACAAAATATTAACGTTTACAATTTCCTGATGCGGTATT
TTCTCCTTACGCATCTGTGCGGTATTTCACACCGCATAGGGTAATAACTGATATAATTAAATTGAAGCTC
TAATTTGTGAGTTTAGTATACATGCATTTACTTATAATACAGTTTTTTAGTTTTGCTGGCCGCATCTTCT
CAAATATGCTTCCCAGCCTGCTTTTCTGTAACGTTCACCCTCTACCTTAGCATCCCTTCCCTTTGCAAAT
AGTCCTCTTCCAACAATAATAATGTCAGATCCTGTAGAGACCACATCATCCACGGTTCTATACTGTTGAC
CCAATGCGTCTCCCTTGTCATCTAAACCCACACCGGGTGTCATAATCAACCAATCGTAACCTTCATCTCT
TCCACCCATGTCTCTTTGAGCAATAAAGCCGATAACAAAATCTTTGTCGCTCTTCGCAATGTCAACAGTA
CCCTTAGTATATTCTCCAGTAGATAGGGAGCCCTTGCATGACAATTCTGCTAACATCAAAAGGCCTCTAG
GTTCCTTTGTTACTTCTTCTGCCGCCTGCTTCAAACCGCTAACAATACCTGGGCCCACCACACCGTGTGC
ATTCGTAATGTCTGCCCATTCTGCTATTCTGTATACACCCGCAGAGTACTGCAATTTGACTGTATTACCA
ATGTCAGCAAATTTTCTGTCTTCGAAGAGTAAAAAATTGTACTTGGCGGATAATGCCTTTAGCGGCTTAA
CTGTGCCCTCCATGGAAAAATCAGTCAAGATATCCACATGTGTTTTTAGTAAACAAATTTTGGGACCTAA
TGCTTCAACTAACTCCAGTAATTCCTTGGTGGTACGAACATCCAATGAAGCACACAAGTTTGTTTGCTTT
TCGTGCATGATATTAAATAGCTTGGCAGCAACAGGACTAGGATGAGTAGCAGCACGTTCCTTATATGTAG
CTTTCGACATGATTTATCTTCGTTTCCTGCAGGTTTTTGTTCTGTGCAGTTGGGTTAAGAATACTGGGCA
ATTTCATGTTTCTTCAACACTACATATGCGTATATATACCAATCTAAGTCTGTGCTCCTTCCTTCGTTCT
TCCTTCTGTTCGGAGATTACCGAATCAAAAAAATTTCAAAGAAACCGAAATCAAAAAAAAGAATAAAAAA
AAAATGATGAATTGAATTGAAAAGCTGTGGTATGGTGCACTCTCAGTACAATCTGCTCTGATGCCGCATA
GTTAAGCCAGCCCCGACACCCGCCAACACCCGCTGACGCGCCCTGACGGGCTTGTCTGCTCCCGGCATCC
GCTTACAGACAAGCTGTGACCGTCTCCGGGAGCTGCATGTGTCAGAGGTTTTCACCGTCATCACCGAAAC
GCGCGAAGACGAAAGGGCCTCGTGATACGCCTATTTTTATAGGTTAATGTCATGATAATAATGGTTTCTT
AGGACGGATCGCTTGCCTGTAACTTACACGCGCCTCGTATCTTTTAATGATGGAATAATTTGGGAATTTA
CTCTGTGTTTATTTATTTTTATGTTTTGTATTTGGATTTTAGAAAGTAAATAAAGAAGGTAGAAGAGTTA
CGGAATGAAGAAAAAAAAATAAACAAAGGTTTAAAAAATTTCAACAAAAAGCGTACTTTACATATATATT
TATTAGACAAGAAAAGCAGATTAAATAGATATACATTCGATTAACGATAAGTAAAATGTAAAATCACAGG
ATTTTCGTGTGTGGTCTTCTACACAGACAAGATGAAACAATTCGGCATTAATACCTGAGAGCAGGAAGAG
CAAGATAAAAGGTAGTATTTGTTGGCGATCCCCCTAGAGTCTTTTACATCTTCGGAAAACAAAAACTATT
TTTTCTTTAATTTCTTTTTTTACTTTCTATTTTTAATTTATATATTTATATTAAAAAATTTAAATTATAA
TTATTTTTATAGCACGTGATGAAAAGGACCCAGGTGGCACTTTTCGGGGAAATGTGCGCGGAACCCCTAT
TTGTTTATTTTTCTAAATACATTCAAATATGTATCCGCTCATGAGACAATAACCCTGATAAATGCTTCAA
TAATATTGAAAAAGGAAGAGTATGAGTATTCAACATTTCCGTGTCGCCCTTATTCCCTTTTTTGCGGCAT
TTTGCCTTCCTGTTTTTGCTCACCCAGAAACGCTGGTGAAAGTAAAAGATGCTGAAGATCAGTTGGGTGC
ACGAGTGGGTTACATCGAACTGGATCTCAACAGCGGTAAGATCCTTGAGAGTTTTCGCCCCGAAGAACGT
TTTCCAATGATGAGCACTTTTAAAGTTCTGCTATGTGGCGCGGTATTATCCCGTATTGACGCCGGGCAAG
AGCAACTCGGTCGCCGCATACACTATTCTCAGAATGACTTGGTTGAGTACTCACCAGTCACAGAAAAGCA
TCTTACGGATGGCATGACAGTAAGAGAATTATGCAGTGCTGCCATAACCATGAGTGATAACACTGCGGCC
AACTTACTTCTGACAACGATCGGAGGACCGAAGGAGCTAACCGCTTTTTTGCACAACATGGGGGATCATG
TAACTCGCCTTGATCGTTGGGAACCGGAGCTGAATGAAGCCATACCAAACGACGAGCGTGACACCACGAT
GCCTGTAGCAATGGCAACAACGTTGCGCAAACTATTAACTGGCGAACTACTTACTCTAGCTTCCCGGCAA
CAATTAATAGACTGGATGGAGGCGGATAAAGTTGCAGGACCACTTCTGCGCTCGGCCCTTCCGGCTGGCT
GGTTTATTGCTGATAAATCTGGAGCCGGTGAGCGTGGGTCTCGCGGTATCATTGCAGCACTGGGGCCAGA
TGGTAAGCCCTCCCGTATCGTAGTTATCTACACGACGGGGAGTCAGGCAACTATGGATGAACGAAATAGA
CAGATCGCTGAGATAGGTGCCTCACTGATTAAGCATTGGTAACTGTCAGACCAAGTTTACTCATATATAC
TTTAGATTGATTTAAAACTTCATTTTTAATTTAAAAGGATCTAGGTGAAGATCCTTTTTGATAATCTCAT
GACCAAAATCCCTTAACGTGAGTTTTCGTTCCACTGAGCGTCAGACCCCGTAGAAAAGATCAAAGGATCT
TCTTGAGATCCTTTTTTTCTGCGCGTAATCTGCTGCTTGCAAACAAAAAAACCACCGCTACCAGCGGTGG
TTTGTTTGCCGGATCAAGAGCTACCAACTCTTTTTCCGAAGGTAACTGGCTTCAGCAGAGCGCAGATACC
AAATACTGTCCTTCTAGTGTAGCCGTAGTTAGGCCACCACTTCAAGAACTCTGTAGCACCGCCTACATAC
CTCGCTCTGCTAATCCTGTTACCAGTGGCTGCTGCCAGTGGCGATAAGTCGTGTCTTACCGGGTTGGACT
CAAGACGATAGTTACCGGATAAGGCGCAGCGGTCGGGCTGAACGGGGGGTTCGTGCACACAGCCCAGCTT
GGAGCGAACGACCTACACCGAACTGAGATACCTACAGCGTGAGCTATGAGAAAGCGCCACGCTTCCCGAA
GGGAGAAAGGCGGACAGGTATCCGGTAAGCGGCAGGGTCGGAACAGGAGAGCGCACGAGGGAGCTTCCAG
GGGGAAACGCCTGGTATCTTTATAGTCCTGTCGGGTTTCGCCACCTCTGACTTGAGCGTCGATTTTTGTG
ATGCTCGTCAGGGGGGCGGAGCCTATGGAAAAACGCCAGCAACGCGGCCTTTTTACGGTTCCTGGCCTTT
TGCTGGCCTTTTGCTCACATGTTCTTTCCTGCGTTATCCCCTGATTCTGTGGATAACCGTATTACCGCCT
TTGAGTGAGCTGATACCGCTCGCCGCAGCCGAACGACCGAGCGCAGCGAGTCAGTGAGCGAGGAAGCGGA
AGAGCGCCCAATACGCAAACCGCCTCTCCCCGCGCGTTGGCCGATTCATTAATGCAGCTGGCACGACAGG
TTTCCCGACTGGAAAGCGGGCAGTGAGCGCAACGCAATTAATGTGAGTTACCTCACTCATTAGGCACCCC
AGGCTTTACACTTTATGCTTCCGGCTCCTATGTTGTGTGGAATTGTGAGCGGATAACAATTTCACACAGG
AAACAGCTATGACCATGATTACGCCAAGCGCGCAATTAACCCTCACTAAAGGGAACAAAAGCTGGAGCTC
