>Addgene plasmid #60330 | Gal4pBS3-Pleum | addgene partial sequence | sequence record 99500 | pBR322ori-F 5'-GGGAAACGCCTGGTATCTTT-3'
TTGTGATGCTCGTCAGGGGGGCGGAGCCTATGGAAAAACGCCAGCAACGCGGCCTTTTTACGGTTCCTGG
CCTTTTGCTGGCCTTTTGCTCACATGTTCTTTCCTGCGTTATCCCCTGATTCTGTGGATAACCGTATTAC
CGCCTTTGAGTGAGCTGATACCGCTCGCCGCAGCCGAACGACCGAGCGCAGCGAGTCAGTGAGCGAGGAA
GCGGAAGAGCGCCCAATACGCAAACCGCCTCTCCCCGCGCGTTGGCCGATTCATTAATGCAGCTGGCACG
ACAGGTTTCCCGACTGGAAAGCGGGCAGTGAGCGCAACGCAATTAATGTGAGTTAGCTCACTCATTAGGC
ACCCCAGGCTTTACACTTTATGCTTCCGGCTCGTATGTTGTGTGGAATTGTGAGCGGATAACAATTTCAC
ACAGGAAACAGCTATGACCATGATTACGCCAAGCGCGCAATTAACCCTCACTAAAGGGAACAAAAGCTGG
AGCTCCGGGATCCTTGGCGCGCCCCTTAATTAACGGAAGCTTCGGGCGACAGCCCTCCGGTTTAAACCAA
TATTATTTAAGGACCTATTGTTTTTTCCAATAGGTGGTTAGCAATCGTCTTACTTTCTAACTTTTCTTAC
CTTTTACATTTCAGCAATATATATATATATATTTCAAGGATATACCATTCTATCTAGAAAAATGTCTAAA
GGTGAAGAATTATTCACTGGTGTTGTCCCAATTTTGGT
