>Addgene plasmid #60330 | Gal4pBS3-Pleum | addgene partial sequence | sequence record 99521 | yGFP-R 5'-GCATCACCTTCACCTTCACC-3'
CCATCCTAATTCAACCAAAATTGGGGACAACACCAGTGAATAATTCTTCACCTTTAGACATTTTTCTAGA
TAGAATGGTATATCCTTGAAATATATATATATATATTGCTGAAATGTAAAAGGTAAGAAAAGTTAGAAAG
TAAGACGATTGCTAACCACCTATTGGAAAAAACAATAGGTCCTTAAATAATATTGGTTTAAACCGGAGGG
CTGTCGCCCGAAGCTTCCGTTAATTAAGGGGCGCGCCAAGGATCCCGGAGCTCCAGCTTTTGTTCCCTTT
AGTGAGGGTTAATTGCGCGCTTGGCGTAATCATGGTCATAGCTGTTTCCTGTGTGAAATTGTTATCCGCT
CACAATTCCACACAACATACGAGCCGGAAGCATAAAGTGTAAAGCCTGGGGTGCCTAATGAGTGAGCTAA
CTCACATTAATTGCGTTGCGCTCACTGCCCGCTTTCCAGTCGGGAAACCTGTCGTGCCAGCTGCATTAAT
GAATCGGCCAACGCGCGGGGAGAGGCGGTTTGCGTATTGGGCGCTCTTCCGCTTCCTCGCTCACTGACTC
GCTGCGCTCGGTCGTTCGGCTGCGGCGAGCGGTATCAGCTCACTCAAAGGCGGTAATACGGTTATCCACA
GAATCAGGGGATAACGCAGGAAAGAACATGTGAGCAAAAGGCCAGCAAAAGGCCAGGAACCGTAAAAAGG
CCGCGTTGCTGGCGTTTTTCCATAGGCTCCGCCCCCCTGACGAGCATCACAAAAATCGACGCTCAAGTCA
GAGGTGGCGAAACCCGACAGGA
